>Addgene plasmid #58521 | VV246: CoChR(C108S)-GCaMP6f-ER in fck | depositor full sequence | sequence record 90462 | Sequence verified between 3801 and 6300 bp
GTCGACGGATCGGGAGATCTCCCGATCCCCTATGGTGCACTCTCAGTACAATCTGCTCTGATGCCGCATA
GTTAAGCCAGTATCTGCTCCCTGCTTGTGTGTTGGAGGTCGCTGAGTAGTGCGCGAGCAAAATTTAAGCT
ACAACAAGGCAAGGCTTGACCGACAATTGCATGAAGAATCTGCTTAGGGTTAGGCGTTTTGCGCTGCTTC
GCGATGTACGGGCCAGATATACGCGTTGACATTGATTATTGACTAGTTATTAATAGTAATCAATTACGGG
GTCATTAGTTCATAGCCCATATATGGAGTTCCGCGTTACATAACTTACGGTAAATGGCCCGCCTGGCTGA
CCGCCCAACGACCCCCGCCCATTGACGTCAATAATGACGTATGTTCCCATAGTAACGCCAATAGGGACTT
TCCATTGACGTCAATGGGTGGAGTATTTACGGTAAACTGCCCACTTGGCAGTACATCAAGTGTATCATAT
GCCAAGTACGCCCCCTATTGACGTCAATGACGGTAAATGGCCCGCCTGGCATTATGCCCAGTACATGACC
TTATGGGACTTTCCTACTTGGCAGTACATCTACGTATTAGTCATCGCTATTACCATGGTGATGCGGTTTT
GGCAGTACATCAATGGGCGTGGATAGCGGTTTGACTCACGGGGATTTCCAAGTCTCCACCCCATTGACGT
CAATGGGAGTTTGTTTTGGCACCAAAATCAACGGGACTTTCCAAAATGTCGTAACAACTCCGCCCCATTG
ACGCAAATGGGCGGTAGGCGTGTACGGTGGGAGGTCTATATAAGCAGCGCGTTTTGCCTGTACTGGGTCT
CTCTGGTTAGACCAGATCTGAGCCTGGGAGCTCTCTGGCTAACTAGGGAACCCACTGCTTAAGCCTCAAT
AAAGCTTGCCTTGAGTGCTTCAAGTAGTGTGTGCCCGTCTGTTGTGTGACTCTGGTAACTAGAGATCCCT
CAGACCCTTTTAGTCAGTGTGGAAAATCTCTAGCAGTGGCGCCCGAACAGGGACTTGAAAGCGAAAGGGA
AACCAGAGGAGCTCTCTCGACGCAGGACTCGGCTTGCTGAAGCGCGCACGGCAAGAGGCGAGGGGCGGCG
ACTGGTGAGTACGCCAAAAATTTTGACTAGCGGAGGCTAGAAGGAGAGAGATGGGTGCGAGAGCGTCAGT
ATTAAGCGGGGGAGAATTAGATCGCGATGGGAAAAAATTCGGTTAAGGCCAGGGGGAAAGAAAAAATATA
AATTAAAACATATAGTATGGGCAAGCAGGGAGCTAGAACGATTCGCAGTTAATCCTGGCCTGTTAGAAAC
ATCAGAAGGCTGTAGACAAATACTGGGACAGCTACAACCATCCCTTCAGACAGGATCAGAAGAACTTAGA
TCATTATATAATACAGTAGCAACCCTCTATTGTGTGCATCAAAGGATAGAGATAAAAGACACCAAGGAAG
CTTTAGACAAGATAGAGGAAGAGCAAAACAAAAGTAAGACCACCGCACAGCAAGCGGCCGCTGATCTTCA
GACCTGGAGGAGGAGATATGAGGGACAATTGGAGAAGTGAATTATATAAATATAAAGTAGTAAAAATTGA
ACCATTAGGAGTAGCACCCACCAAGGCAAAGAGAAGAGTGGTGCAGAGAGAAAAAAGAGCAGTGGGAATA
GGAGCTTTGTTCCTTGGGTTCTTGGGAGCAGCAGGAAGCACTATGGGCGCAGCGTCAATGACGCTGACGG
TACAGGCCAGACAATTATTGTCTGGTATAGTGCAGCAGCAGAACAATTTGCTGAGGGCTATTGAGGCGCA
ACAGCATCTGTTGCAACTCACAGTCTGGGGCATCAAGCAGCTCCAGGCAAGAATCCTGGCTGTGGAAAGA
TACCTAAAGGATCAACAGCTCCTGGGGATTTGGGGTTGCTCTGGAAAACTCATTTGCACCACTGCTGTGC
CTTGGAATGCTAGTTGGAGTAATAAATCTCTGGAACAGATTTGGAATCACACGACCTGGATGGAGTGGGA
CAGAGAAATTAACAATTACACAAGCTTAATACACTCCTTAATTGAAGAATCGCAAAACCAGCAAGAAAAG
AATGAACAAGAATTATTGGAATTAGATAAATGGGCAAGTTTGTGGAATTGGTTTAACATAACAAATTGGC
TGTGGTATATAAAATTATTCATAATGATAGTAGGAGGCTTGGTAGGTTTAAGAATAGTTTTTGCTGTACT
TTCTATAGTGAATAGAGTTAGGCAGGGATATTCACCATTATCGTTTCAGACCCACCTCCCAACCCCGAGG
GGACCCGACAGGCCCGAAGGAATAGAAGAAGAAGGTGGAGAGAGAGACAGAGACAGATCCATTCGATTAG
TGAACGGATCGGCACTGCGTGCGCCAATTCTGCAGACAAATGGCAGTATTCATCCACAATTTTAAAAGAA
AAGGGGGGATTGGGGGGTACAGTGCAGGGGAAAGAATAGTAGACATAATAGCAACAGACATACAAACTAA
AGAATTACAAAAACAAATTACAAAAATTCAAAATTTTCGGGTTTATTACAGGGACAGCAGAGATCCAGTT
TGGTTAATTAACATTATGGCCTTAGGTCACTTCATCTCCATGGGGTTCTTCTTCTGATTTTCTAGAAAAT
GAGATGGGGGTGCAGAGAGCTTCCTCAGTGACCTGCCCAGGGTCACATCAGAAATGTCAGAGCTAGAACT
TGAACTCAGATTACTAATCTTAAATTCCATGCCTTGGGGGCATGCAAGTACGATATACAGAAGGAGTGAA
CTCATTAGGGCAGATGACCAATGAGTTTAGGAAAGAAGAGTCCAGGGCAGGGTACATCTACACCACCCGC
CCAGCCCTGGGTGAGTCCAGCCACGTTCACCTCATTATAGTTGCCTCTCTCCAGTCCTACCTTGACGGGA
AGCACAAGCAGAAACTGGGACAGGAGCCCCAGGAGACCAAATCTTCATGGTCCCTCTGGGAGGATGGGTG
GGGAGAGCTGTGGCAGAGGCCTCAGGAGGGGCCCTGCTGCTCAGTGGTGACAGATAGGGGTGAGAAAGCA
GACAGAGTCATTCCGTCAGCATTCTGGGTCTGTTTGGTACTTCTTCTCACGCTAAGGTGGCGGTGTGATA
TGCACAATGGCTAAAAAGCAGGGAGAGCTGGAAAGAAACAAGGACAGAGACAGAGGCCAAGTCAACCAGA
CCAATTCCCAGAGGAAGCAAAGAAACCATTACAGAGACTACAAGGGGGAAGGGAAGGAGAGATGAATTAG
CTTCCCCTGTAAACCTTAGAACCCAGCTGTTGCCAGGGCAACGGGGCAATACCTGTCTCTTCAGAGGAGA
TGAAGTTGCCAGGGTAACTACATCCTGTCTTTCTCAAGGACCATCCCAGAATGTGGCACCCACTAGCCGT
TACCATAGCAACTGCCTCTTTGCCCCACTTAATCCCATCCCGTCTGTTAAAAGGGCCCTATAGTTGGAGG
TGGGGGAGGTAGGAAGAGCGATGATCACTTGTGGACTAAGTTTGTTCGCATCCCCTTCTCCAACCCCCTC
AGTACATCACCCTGGGGGAACAGGGTCCACTTGCTCCTGGGCCCACACAGTCCTGCAGTATTGTGTATAT
AAGGCCAGGGCAAAGAGGAGCAGGTTTTAAAGTGAAAGGCAGGCAGGTGTTGGGGAGGCAGTTACCGGGG
CAACGGGAACAGGGCGTTTCGGAGGTGGTTGCCATGGGGACCTGGATGCTGACGAAGGCTCGCGAGGCTG
TGAGCAGCCACAGTGCCCTGCTCAGAAGCCCCAAGCTCGTCAGTCAAGCCGGTTCTCCGTTTGCACTCAG
GAGCACGGGCAGGCGAGTGGCCCCTAGTTCTGGGGGCAGCGGGGGATCCGCCACCATGCTGGGAAACGGC
AGCGCCATTGTGCCTATCGACCAGTGCTTTTGCCTGGCTTGGACCGACAGCCTGGGAAGCGATACAGAGC
AGCTGGTGGCCAACATCCTCCAGTGGTTCGCCTTCGGCTTCAGCATCCTGATCCTGATGTTCTACGCCTA
CCAGACTTGGAGAGCCACTTGCGGTTGGGAGGAGGTCTACGTCTGTTGCGTCGAGCTGACCAAGGTCATC
ATCGAGTTCTTCCACGAGTTCGACGACCCCAGCATGCTGTACCTGGCTAACGGACACCGAGTCCAGTGGC
TGAGATACGCAGAGTGGCTGCTGACTTCTCCCGTCATCCTGATCCACCTGAGCAACCTGACCGGCCTGAA
GGACGACTACAGCAAGCGGACCATGAGGCTGCTGGTGTCAGACGTGGGAACCATCGTGTGGGGAGCTACA
AGCGCCATGAGCACAGGCTACGTCAAGGTCATCTTCTTCGTGCTGGGTTGCATCTACGGCGCCAACACCT
TCTTCCACGCCGCCAAGGTGTATATCGAGAGCTACCACGTGGTGCCAAAGGGCAGACCTAGAACCGTCGT
GCGGATCATGGCTTGGCTGTTCTTCCTGTCTTGGGGCATGTTCCCCGTGCTGTTCGTCGTGGGACCAGAA
GGATTCGACGCCATCAGCGTGTACGGCTCTACCATTGGCCACACCATCATCGACCTCATGAGCAAGAATT
GTTGGGGCCTGCTGGGACACTATCTGAGAGTGCTGATCCACCAGCACATCATCATCTACGGCGACATCCG
GAAGAAGACCAAGATCAACGTGGCCGGCGAGGAGATGGAAGTGGAGACCATGGTGGACCAGGAGGACGAG
GAGACAGTGGCGGCACCGGTAGTAGCAATGGGTTCTCATCATCATCATCATCATGGTATGGCTAGCATGA
CTGGTGGACAGCAAATGGGTCGGGATCTGTACGACGATGACGATAAGGATCTCGCCACCATGGTCGACTC
ATCACGTCGTAAGTGGAATAAGACAGGTCACGCAGTCAGAGCTATAGGTCGGCTGAGCTCACTCGAGAAC
GTCTATATCAAGGCCGACAAGCAGAAGAACGGCATCAAGGCGAACTTCAAGATCCGCCACAACATCGAGG
ACGGCGGCGTGCAGCTCGCCTACCACTACCAGCAGAACACCCCCATCGGCGACGGCCCCGTGCTGCTGCC
CGACAACCACTACCTGAGCGTGCAGTCCAAACTTTCGAAAGACCCCAACGAGAAGCGCGATCACATGGTC
CTGCTGGAGTTCGTGACCGCCGCCGGGATCACTCTCGGCATGGACGAGCTGTACAAGGGCGGTACCGGAG
GGAGCATGGTGAGCAAGGGCGAGGAGCTGTTCACCGGGGTGGTGCCCATCCTGGTCGAGCTGGACGGCGA
CGTAAACGGCCACAAGTTCAGCGTGTCCGGCGAGGGTGAGGGCGATGCCACCTACGGCAAGCTGACCCTG
AAGTTCATCTGCACCACCGGCAAGCTGCCCGTGCCCTGGCCCACCCTCGTGACCACCCTGACCTACGGCG
TGCAGTGCTTCAGCCGCTACCCCGACCACATGAAGCAGCACGACTTCTTCAAGTCCGCCATGCCCGAAGG
CTACATCCAGGAGCGCACCATCTTCTTCAAGGACGACGGCAACTACAAGACCCGCGCCGAGGTGAAGTTC
GAGGGCGACACCCTGGTGAACCGCATCGAGCTGAAGGGCATCGACTTCAAGGAGGACGGCAACATCCTGG
GGCACAAGCTGGAGTACAACCTGCCGGACCAACTGACTGAAGAGCAGATCGCAGAATTTAAAGAGGAATT
CTCCCTATTTGACAAGGACGGGGATGGGACAATAACAACCAAGGAGCTGGGGACGGTGATGCGGTCTCTG
GGGCAGAACCCCACAGAAGCAGAGCTGCAGGACATGATCAATGAAGTAGATGCCGACGGTGACGGCACAA
TCGACTTCCCTGAGTTCCTGACAATGATGGCAAGAAAAATGAAATACAGGGACACGGAAGAAGAAATTAG
AGAAGCGTTCGGTGTGTTTGATAAGGATGGCAATGGCTACATCAGTGCAGCAGAGCTTCGCCACGTGATG
ACAAACCTTGGAGAGAAGTTAACAGATGAAGAGGTTGATGAAATGATCAGGGAAGCAGACATCGATGGGG
ATGGTCAGGTAAACTACGAAGAGTTTGTACAAATGATGACAGCGAAGTACAAGTTCTGCTACGAGAACGA
GGTGTAAGAATTCGATATCAAGCTTATCGATAATCAACCTCTGGATTACAAAATTTGTGAAAGATTGACT
GGTATTCTTAACTATGTTGCTCCTTTTACGCTATGTGGATACGCTGCTTTAATGCCTTTGTATCATGCTA
TTGCTTCCCGTATGGCTTTCATTTTCTCCTCCTTGTATAAATCCTGGTTGCTGTCTCTTTATGAGGAGTT
GTGGCCCGTTGTCAGGCAACGTGGCGTGGTGTGCACTGTGTTTGCTGACGCAACCCCCACTGGTTGGGGC
ATTGCCACCACCTGTCAGCTCCTTTCCGGGACTTTCGCTTTCCCCCTCCCTATTGCCACGGCGGAACTCA
TCGCCGCCTGCCTTGCCCGCTGCTGGACAGGGGCTCGGCTGTTGGGCACTGACAATTCCGTGGTGTTGTC
GGGGAAATCATCGTCCTTTCCTTGGCTGCTCGCCTGTGTTGCCACCTGGATTCTGCGCGGGACGTCCTTC
TGCTACGTCCCTTCGGCCCTCAATCCAGCGGACCTTCCTTCCCGCGGCCTGCTGCCGGCTCTGCGGCCTC
TTCCGCGTCTTCGCCTTCGCCCTCAGACGAGTCGGATCTCCCTTTGGGCCGCCTCCCCGCATCGATACCG
TCGACCTCGAGACCTAGAAAAACATGGAGCAATCACAAGTAGCAATACAGCAGCTACCAATGCTGATTGT
GCCTGGCTAGAAGCACAAGAGGAGGAGGAGGTGGGTTTTCCAGTCACACCTCAGGTACCTTTAAGACCAA
TGACTTACAAGGCAGCTGTAGATCTTAGCCACTTTTTAAAAGAAAAGGGGGGACTGGAAGGGCTAATTCA
CTCCCAACGAAGACAAGATATCCTTGATCTGTGGATCTACCACACACAAGGCTACTTCCCTGATTGGCAG
AACTACACACCAGGGCCAGGGATCAGATATCCACTGACCTTTGGATGGTGCTACAAGCTAGTACCAGTTG
AGCAAGAGAAGGTAGAAGAAGCCAATGAAGGAGAGAACACCCGCTTGTTACACCCTGTGAGCCTGCATGG
GATGGATGACCCGGAGAGAGAAGTATTAGAGTGGAGGTTTGACAGCCGCCTAGCATTTCATCACATGGCC
CGAGAGCTGCATCCGGACTGTACTGGGTCTCTCTGGTTAGACCAGATCTGAGCCTGGGAGCTCTCTGGCT
AACTAGGGAACCCACTGCTTAAGCCTCAATAAAGCTTGCCTTGAGTGCTTCAAGTAGTGTGTGCCCGTCT
GTTGTGTGACTCTGGTAACTAGAGATCCCTCAGACCCTTTTAGTCAGTGTGGAAAATCTCTAGCAGGGCC
CGTTTAAACCCGCTGATCAGCCTCGACTGTGCCTTCTAGTTGCCAGCCATCTGTTGTTTGCCCCTCCCCC
GTGCCTTCCTTGACCCTGGAAGGTGCCACTCCCACTGTCCTTTCCTAATAAAATGAGGAAATTGCATCGC
ATTGTCTGAGTAGGTGTCATTCTATTCTGGGGGGTGGGGTGGGGCAGGACAGCAAGGGGGAGGATTGGGA
AGACAATAGCAGGCATGCTGGGGATGCGGTGGGCTCTATGGCTTCTGAGGCGGAAAGAACCAGCTGGGGC
TCTAGGGGGTATCCCC
[124 nt withheld, positions 7787-7910]
C
[91 nt withheld, positions 7912-8002]
A
[49 nt withheld, positions 8004-8052]
CCTTTGACGTTGGAGTCCACGTTCTTT
[37 nt withheld, positions 8080-8116]
ACCCTATCTCGGTCTATTCTTTTGATTTATAAGGGATTTTGCCGATTTCGGCCTATTGGTTAAAAAATGA
GCTGATTTAACAAAAATTTAACGCGAATTAATTCTGTGGAATGTGTGTCAGTTAGGGTGTGGAAAGTCCC
CAGGCTCCCCAGCAGGCAGAAGTATGCAAAGCATGCATCTCAATTAGTCAGCAACCAGGTGTGGAAAGTC
CCCAGGCTCCCCAGCAGGCAGAAGTATGCAAAGCATGCATCTCAATTAGTCAGCAACCATAGTCCCGCCC
CTAACTCCGCCCATCCCGCCCCTAACTCCGCCCAGTTCCGCCCATTCTCCGCCCCATGGCTGACTAATTT
TTTTTATTTATGCAGAGGCCGAGGCCGCCTCTGCCTCTGAGCTATTCCAGAAGTAGTGAGGAGGCTTTTT
TGGAGGCCTAGGCTTTTGCAAAAAGCTCCCGGGAGCTTGTATATCCATTTTCGGATCTGATCAGCACGTG
TTGACAATTAATCATCGGCATAGTATATCGGCATAGTATAATACGACAAGGTGAGGAACTAAACCATGGC
CAAGTTGACCAGTGCCGTTCCGGTGCTCACCGCGCGCGACGTCGCCGGAGCGGTCGAGTTCTGGACCGAC
CGGCTCGGGTTCTCCCGGGACTTCGTGGAGGACGACTTCGCCGGTGTGGTCCGGGACGACGTGACCCTGT
TCATCAGCGCGGTCCAGGACCAGGTGGTGCCGGACAACACCCTGGCCTGGGTGTGGGTGCGCGGCCTGGA
CGAGCTGTACGCCGAGTGGTCGGAGGTCGTGTCCACGAACTTCCGGGACGCCTCCGGGCCGGCCATGACC
GAGATCGGCGAGCAGCCGTGGGGGCGGGAGTTCGCCCTGCGCGACCCGGCCGGCAACTGCGTGCACTTCG
TGGCCGAGGAGCAGGACTGACACGTGCTACGAGATTTCGATTCCACCGCCGCCTTCTATGAAAGGTTGGG
CTTCGGAATCGTTTTCCGGGACGCCGGCTGGATGATCCTCCAGCGCGGGGATCTCATGCTGGAGTTCTTC
GCCCACCCCAACTTGTTTATTGCAGCTTATAATGGTTACAAATAAAGCAATAGCATCACAAATTTCACAA
ATAAAGCATTTTTTTCACTGCATTCTAGTTGTGGTTTGTCCAAACTCATCAATGTATCTTATCATGTCTG
TATACCGTCGACCTCTAGCTAGAGCTTGGCGTAATCATGGTCATAGCTGTTTCCTGTGTGAAATTGTTAT
CCGCTCACAATTCCACACAACATACGAGCCGGAAGCATAAAGTGTAAAGCCTGGGGTGCCTAATGAGTGA
GCTAACTCACATTAATTGCGTTGCGCTCACTGCCCGCTTTCCAGTCGGGAAACCTGTCGTGCCAGCTGCA
TTAATGAATCGGCCAACGCGCGGGGAGAGGCGGTTTGCGTATTGGGCGCTCTTCCGCTTCCTCGCTCACT
GACTCGCTGCGCTCGGTCGTTCGGCTGCGGCGAGCGGTATCAGCTCACTCAAAGGCGGTAATACGGTTAT
CCACAGAATCAGGGGATAACGCAGGAAAGAACATGTGAGCAAAAGGCCAGCAAAAGGCCAGGAACCGTAA
AAAGGCCGCGTTGCTGGCGTTTTTCCATAGGCTCCGCCCCCCTGACGAGCATCACAAAAATCGACGCTCA
AGTCAGAGGTGGCGAAACCCGACAGGACTATAAAGATACCAGGCGTTTCCCCCTGGAAGCTCCCTCGTGC
GCTCTCCTGTTCCGACCCTGCCGCTTACCGGATACCTGTCCGCCTTTCTCCCTTCGGGAAGCGTGGCGCT
TTCTCATAGCTCACGCTGTAGGTATCTCAGTTCGGTGTAGGTCGTTCGCTCCAAGCTGGGCTGTGTGCAC
GAACCCCCCGTTCAGCCCGACCGCTGCGCCTTATCCGGTAACTATCGTCTTGAGTCCAACCCGGTAAGAC
ACGACTTATCGCCACTGGCAGCAGCCACTGGTAACAGGATTAGCAGAGCGAGGTATGTAGGCGGTGCTAC
AGAGTTCTTGAAGTGGTGGCCTAACTACGGCTACACTAGAAGAACAGTATTTGGTATCTGCGCTCTGCTG
AAGCCAGTTACCTTCGGAAAAAGAGTTGGTAGCTCTTGATCCGGCAAACAAACCACCGCTGGTAGCGGTG
GTTTTTTTGTTTGCAAGCAGCAGATTACGCGCAGAAAAAAAGGATCTCAAGAAGATCCTTTGATCTTTTC
TACGGGGTCTGACGCTCAGTGGAACGAAAACTCACGTTAAGGGATTTTGGTCATGAGATTATCAAAAAGG
ATCTTCACCTAGATCCTTTTAAATTAAAAATGAAGTTTTAAATCAATCTAAAGTATATATGAGTAAACTT
GGTCTGACAGTTACCAATGCTTAATCAGTGAGGCACCTATCTCAGCGATCTGTCTATTTCGTTCATCCAT
AGTTGCCTGACTCCCCGTCGTGTAGATAACTACGATACGGGAGGGCTTACCATCTGGCCCCAGTGCTGCA
ATGATACCGCGAGACCCACGCTCACCGGCTCCAGATTTATCAGCAATAAACCAGCCAGCCGGAAGGGCCG
AGCGCAGAAGTGGTCCTGCAACTTTATCCGCCTCCATCCAGTCTATTAATTGTTGCCGGGAAGCTAGAGT
AAGTAGTTCGCCAGTTAATAGTTTGCGCAACGTTGTTGCCATTGCTACAGGCATCGTGGTGTCACGCTCG
TCGTTTGGTATGGCTTCATTCAGCTCCGGTTCCCAACGATCAAGGCGAGTTACATGATCCCCCATGTTGT
GCAAAAAAGCGGTTAGCTCCTTCGGTCCTCCGATCGTTGTCAGAAGTAAGTTGGCCGCAGTGTTATCACT
CATGGTTATGGCAGCACTGCATAATTCTCTTACTGTCATGCCATCCGTAAGATGCTTTTCTGTGACTGGT
GAGTACTCAACCAAGTCATTCTGAGAATAGTGTATGCGGCGACCGAGTTGCTCTTGCCCGGCGTCAATAC
GGGATAATACCGCGCCACATAGCAGAACTTTAAAAGTGCTCATCATTGGAAAACGTTCTTCGGGGCGAAA
ACTCTCAAGGATCTTACCGCTGTTGAGATCCAGTTCGATGTAACCCACTCGTGCACCCAACTGATCTTCA
GCATCTTTTACTTTCACCAGCGTTTCTGGGTGAGCAAAAACAGGAAGGCAAAATGCCGCAAAAAAGGGAA
TAAGGGCGACACGGAAATGTTGAATACTCATACTCTTCCTTTTTCAATATTATTGAAGCATTTATCAGGG
TTATTGTCTCATGAGCGGATACATATTTGAATGTATTTAGAAAAATAAACAAATAGGGGTTCCGCGCACA
TTTCCCCGAAAAGTGCCACCTGAC
Features (pLannotate 1.2.2; 31 found; start..end, strand, type, name):
     31..83      -  misc_feature   bom (fragment): basis of mobility region from pBR322
    238..617     +  enhancer       CMV enhancer: human cytomegalovirus immediate early enhancer
    618..817     +  promoter       CMV promoter: human cytomegalovirus (CMV) immediate early promoter
    835..1015    +  LTR            5' LTR (truncated): truncated 5' long terminal repeat (LTR) from HIV-1
   1062..1187    +  misc_feature   HIV-1 Ψ: packaging signal of human immunodeficiency virus type 1
   1171..1534    +  CDS            HIV-1 gag (fragment): gag protein from human immunodeficiency virus 1; gag
   1680..1913    +  misc_feature   RRE: The Rev response element (RRE) of HIV-1 allows for Rev-dependent mRNA export from the nucleus to the cytoplasm.
   2290..2390    +  CDS            Rev (fragment): human immunodeficiency virus 1 (HIV-1) Rev protein; rev; enhances nuclear export of unspliced and incompletely spliced viral mRNAs
   2440..2557    +  misc_feature   cPPT/CTS: central polypurine tract and central termination sequence of HIV-1
   2602..3890    +  promoter       CaMKII promoter: promoter for the mouse calcium/calmodulin-dependent kinase II α subunit
   3906..4769    +  CDS            CoChR: high-photocurrent channelrhodopsin from Chloromonas oogama (Shemesh et al., 2017)
   4788..6138    +  CDS            GCaMP6f (fragment): improved fluorescent protein-based calcium sensor (Chen et al., 2013)
   6168..6192    +  misc_feature   MCS (fragment): pBluescript multiple cloning site
   6192..6780    +  misc_feature   WPRE: woodchuck hepatitis virus posttranscriptional regulatory element
   6717..7298    +  CDS            nef (fragment): NEF_HV1H2 - Experimental evidence at protein level: Swiss-Prot protein existence level 1. Extracellular Nef protein targets CD4(+) T-lymphocytes for apoptosis by interacting with CXCR4 surface receptors. From Human immunodeficiency virus type 1 group M subtype B (isolate HXB2) (HIV-1).
   7305..7485    +  LTR            5' LTR (truncated): truncated 5' long terminal repeat (LTR) from HIV-1
   7517..7741    +  polyA_signal   bGH poly(A) signal: bovine growth hormone polyadenylation signal
   7745..7766    +  promoter       SV40 promoter (fragment): SV40 enhancer and early promoter
   7787..8215    +  rep_origin     f1 ori (sequence partly withheld): f1 bacteriophage origin of replication; arrow indicates direction of (+) strand synthesis
   8229..8558    +  promoter       SV40 promoter: SV40 enhancer and early promoter
   8606..8653    +  promoter       EM7 promoter: synthetic bacterial promoter&nbsp
   8672..9046    +  CDS            BleoR: antibiotic-binding protein; Sh ble from Streptoalloteichus hindustanus; confers resistance to bleomycin, phleomycin, and Zeocin™
   9056..9181    +  CDS            ble (fragment): BLE_KLEPN - Experimental evidence at protein level: Swiss-Prot protein existence level 1. Binding protein with a strong affinity to the bleomycin family of antibiotics. Binds to CL990; an antimitotic-antibiotic compound. From Klebsiella pneumoniae.
   9176..9297    +  polyA_signal   SV40 poly(A) signal: SV40 polyadenylation signal
   9368..9390    -  protein_bind   lac operator (fragment): The lac repressor binds to the lac operator to inhibit transcription in E. coli. This inhibition can be relieved by adding lactose or isopropyl-β-D-thiogalactopyranoside (IPTG). lac repressor encoded by lacI
   9394..9424    -  promoter       lac promoter: promoter for the E. coli lac operon
   9439..9460    -  protein_bind   CAP binding site: CAP binding activates transcription in the presence of cAMP. E. coli catabolite activator protein
   9473..9565    -  CDS            lacI (fragment): lac repressor; lacI; The lac repressor binds to the lac operator to inhibit transcription in E. coli. This inhibition can be relieved by adding lactose or isopropyl-β-D-thiogalactopyranoside (IPTG).
   9748..10336   -  rep_origin     ori: high-copy-number ColE1/pMB1/pBR322/pUC origin of replication
  10507..11367   -  CDS            AmpR: β-lactamase; bla; confers resistance to ampicillin, carbenicillin, and related antibiotics
  11368..11472   -  promoter       AmpR promoter: bla
