[The description below was written by a language model from this plasmid's Addgene catalogue record and pLannotate feature annotations shown in this document.]
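Description:
VV246: CoChR(C108S)-GCaMP6f-ER in fck is an HIV-1-based lentiviral transfer plasmid built on the FCK(1.3)GW backbone for expression in mammalian cells, particularly neurons. It replicates in E. coli from a high-copy ColE1/pUC-type origin under ampicillin selection (AmpR), and the record specifies recombination-deficient strains, as is usual for plasmids with repeated LTRs. The backbone also carries an f1 origin and an SV40/EM7-driven BleoR cassette lying outside the viral genome. A CMV enhancer/promoter placed upstream of a truncated 5' LTR drives transcription of the viral RNA in packaging cells. The Ψ packaging signal, partial gag, RRE and cPPT/CTS support encapsidation, Rev-dependent export and nuclear import. A WPRE, a second truncated LTR and a bGH polyadenylation signal close the transfer unit.

The payload is driven by the roughly 1.3 kb mouse CaMKIIα promoter, which favours expression in excitatory neurons. It encodes the Chloromonas oogama channelrhodopsin CoChR with a Cys108-to-Ser substitution, fused at its C terminus to the genetically encoded calcium indicator GCaMP6f. The "ER" in the name presumably refers to an ER export motif, but this is not annotated or explained in the record. The depositor notes that C108 is homologous to C128 of ChR2, the position mutated to produce bistable "step-function" opsins. The fusion thus combines a light-gated actuator and a GFP-based calcium reporter in one polypeptide, consistent with the associated work on imaging GFP-based reporters under multiwavelength optogenetic control.

The catalogue's total size (10,059 bp) differs from the 11,500 nt depositor sequence. That sequence is marked as verified only across the region spanning the promoter end and the insert.
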