Addgene plasmid #58521: VV246: CoChR(C108S)-GCaMP6f-ER in fck
Purpose: Expresses CoChR(C108S) fused to GCaMP6f in mammalian cells
Depositing lab: Adam Cohen. Depositing organization: Harvard University. Publication: Imaging GFP-Based Reporters in Neurons with Multiwavelength Optogenetic Control. Venkatachalam V, Cohen AE. Biophys J. 2014 Oct 7;107(7):1554-63. doi: 10.1016/j.bpj.2014.08.020. PubMed 25296307.
Backbone
  Vector backbone: FCK(1.3)GW, from Addgene 22217
  Backbone size w/o insert (bp): 9240
  Total vector size (bp): 10059
  Vector type: Mammalian Expression, Lentiviral
Growth in bacteria
  Bacterial resistance: Ampicillin, 100 μg/mL
  Growth temperature: 37°C
  Growth strain: Stbl3
  Growth instructions: Use recombinase-free E. coli
  Copy number: Unknown
Gene/Insert
  Gene/Insert name: CoChR(C108S)-GCaMP6f-ER (alt name: Channelrhodopsin from Chloromonas oogama)
  Species: Chloromonas oogama
  Insert size (bp): 2260
  Mutation: changed Cysteine 108 to Serine
  Promoter: a-CamKII
  Tag / fusion protein: GCaMP6f (C terminal on insert)
  Cloning method: Ligation Independent Cloning
  Sequencing primers: 5′ GCTCGTCAATCAAGCTGGTTC; 3′ CCACATAGCGTAAAAGGAGCAAC
Resource information
  A portion of this plasmid was derived from a plasmid made by: We received this gene (CoChR) from Nathan Klapoetke in the Boyden Lab at MIT; we made the C108S point mutation in CoChR and cloned it into the fck vector. Note that C108 in CoChR is homologous to the C128 in ChR2; the ChR2(C128S) was first made by Berndt et al (reference: Bi-stable neural state switches. Berndt et al (Nat Neurosci. 2009 Feb. 12(2):229-34.) The calcium sensor GCaMP6f (see Addgene plasmid 40755) was obtained from Loren Looger and Douglas Kim.
Terms and licenses: Academic/Nonprofit Terms; Industry Terms: Not Available to Industry
Depositor comments: CoChR was published in: Klapoetke, N. C., Y. Murata, S.S. Kim, S.R. Pulver, A. Birdsey-Benson, Y.K. Cho, T.K. Morimoto, A.S. Chuong, E.J. Carpenter and Z. Tian. 2014. Independent optical excitation of distinct neural populations. Nat. Meth. 11, 338-346. GCaMP6f was published in: Ultrasensitive fluorescent proteins for imaging neuronal activity. Chen et al (Nature. 2013 Jul 18;499(7458):295-300. doi: 10.1038/nature12354.)
How to cite: VV246: CoChR(C108S)-GCaMP6f-ER in fck was a gift from Adam Cohen (Addgene plasmid # 58521 ; http://n2t.net/addgene:58521 ; RRID:Addgene_58521)
