>Addgene plasmid #58521 | VV246: CoChR(C108S)-GCaMP6f-ER in fck | addgene partial sequence | sequence record 93370 | WPRE-R 5'-CATAGCGTAAAAGGAGCAACA-3'
AATTTTGTAATCCAGAGGTTGATTATCGATAAGCTTGATATCGAATTCTTACACCTCGTTCTCGTAGCAG
AACTTGTACTTCGCTGTCATCATTTGTACAAACTCTTCGTAGTTTACCTGACCATCCCCATCGATGTCTG
CTTCCCTGATCATTTCATCAACCTCTTCATCTGTTAACTTCTCTCCAAGGTTTGTCATCACGTGGCGAAG
CTCTGCTGCACTGATGTAGCCATTGCCATCCTTATCAAACACACCGAACGCTTCTCTAATTTCTTCTTCC
GTGTCCCTGTATTTCATTTTTCTTGCCATCATTGTCAGGAACTCAGGGAAGTCGATTGTGCCGTCACCGT
CGGCATCTACTTCATTGATCATGTCCTGCAGCTCTGCTTCTGTGGGGTTCTGCCCCAGAGACCGCATCAC
CGTCCCCAGCTCCTTGGTTGTTATTGTCCCATCCCCGTCCTTGTCAAATAGGGAGAATTCCTCTTTAAAT
TCTGCGATC
