>Addgene plasmid #58521 | VV246: CoChR(C108S)-GCaMP6f-ER in fck | addgene partial sequence | sequence record 94360 | mCaMKIIapro-F 5'-gcctctttgccccacttaat-3'
TATAGTTGGAGGTGGGGGAGGTAGGAAGAGCGATGATCACTTGTGGACTAAGTTTGTTCGCATCCCCTTC
TCCAACCCCCTCAGTACATCACCCTGGGGGAACAGGGTCCACTTGCTCCTGGGCCCACACAGTCCTGCAG
TATTGTGTATATAAGGCCAGGGCAAAGAGGAGCAGGTTTTAAAGTGAAAGGCAGGCAGGTGTTGGGGAGG
CAGTTACCGGGGCAACGGGAACAGGGCGTTTCGGAGGTGGTTGCCATGGGGACCTGGATGCTGACGAAGG
CTCGCGAGGCTGTGAGCAGCCACAGTGCCCTGCTCAGAAGCCCCAAGCTCGTCAGTCAAGCCGGTTCTCC
GTTTGCACTCAGGAGCACGGGCAGGCGAGTGGCCCCTAGTTCTGGGGGCAGCGGGGGATCCGCCACCATG
CTGGGAAACGGCAGCGCCATTGTGCCTATCGACCAGTGCTTTTGCCTGGCTTGGACCGACAGCCTGGGAA
GCGATACAGAGCAGCTGGTGGCCAACATCCTCCAGTGGTTCGCCTTCGGCTTCAGCATCCTGATCCTGAT
GTTCTACGCCTACCAGACTTGGAGAGCCACTTGCGGTTGGGAGGAGGTCTACGTCTGTTGCGTCGAGCTG
ACCAAGGTCATCATCGAGTTCTTCCACGAGTTCGACGACCCCAGCATGCTGTACCTGGCTAACGGACACC
GAGTCCAGTGGCTGAGATACGCAGAGTGGCTGCTGACTTCTCCCGTCATCCTGATCCACCTGAGCAACCT
GACCGGCCTGAAGGACGACTACAGCAAGCGGACCATGAGGCTGCTGGTGTCAGACGTGG
