>Addgene plasmid #58521 | VV246: CoChR(C108S)-GCaMP6f-ER in fck | addgene partial sequence | sequence record 94364 | GFP2(b) 5'-CTTGATGCCGTTCTTCTGCTTGT-3'
GTTCTCGAGTGAGCTCAGCCGACCTATAGCTCTGACTGCGTGACCTGTCTTATTCCACTTACGACGTGAT
GAGTCGACCATGGTGGCGAGATCCTTATCGTCATCGTCGTACAGATCCCGACCCATTTGCTGTCCACCAG
TCATGCTAGCCATACCATGATGATGATGATGATGAGAACCCATTGCTACTACCGGTGCCGCCACTGTCTC
CTCGTCCTCCTGGTCCACCATGGTCTCCACTTCCATCTCCTCGCCGGCCACGTTGATCTTGGTCTTCTTC
CGGATGTCGCCGTAGATGATGATGTGCTGGTGGATCAGCACTCTCAGATAGTGTCCCAGCAGGCCCCAAC
AATTCTTGCTCATGAGGTCGATGATGGTGTGGCCAATGGTAGAGCCGTACACGCTGATGGCGTCGAATCC
TTCTGGTCCCACGACGAACAGCACGGGGAACATGCCCCAAGACAGGAAGAACAGCCAAGCCATGATCCGC
ACGACGGTTCTAGGTCTGCCCTTTGGCACCACGTGGTAGCTCTCGATATACACCTTGGCGGCGTGGAAGA
AGGTGTTGGCGCCGTAGATGCAACCCAGCACGAAGAAGATGACCTTGACGTAGCCTGTGCTCATGGCGCT
TGTAGCTCCCCACACGATGGTTCCCACGTCTGACACCAGCAGCCTCATGGTCCGCTTGCTGTAGTCGTCC
TTCAGGCCGGTCAGGTTGCTCAGGTGGATCAGGATGACGGGAGAAGTCAGCAGCCACTCTGCGTATCTCA
GCCACTGGACTCGGTGTCCGTTAGCCAGGTACAGCATGCTGG
